>Addgene plasmid #16483 | pCEP4 Smad4 | addgene partial sequence | sequence record 23217 | CMV-F 5'-CGCAAATGGGCGGTAGGCGTG-3'
ACCGTCAGATCTCTAGAAGCTGGGTACCGAAATGGGATACGATGTTCCAGATTACGCTTCGTACGATGTT
CCAGATTACGCAAGCTTGGACAATATGTCTATTACGAATACACCAACAAGTAATGATGCCTGTCTGAGCA
TTGTGCATAGTTTGATGTGCCATAGACAAGGTGGAGAGAGTGAAACATTTGCAAAAAGAGCAATTGAAAG
TTTGGTAAAGAAGCTGAAGGAGAAAAAAGATGAATTGGATTCTTTAATAACAGCTATAACTACAAATGGA
GCTCATCCTAGTAAATGTGTTACCATACAGAGAACATTGGATGGGAGGCTTCAGGTGGCTGGTCGGAAAG
GATTTCCTCATGTGATCTATGCCCGTCTCTGGAGGTGGCCTGATCTTCACAAAAATGAACTAAAACATGT
TAAATATTGTCAGTATGCGTTTGACTTAAAATGTGATAGTGTCTGTGTGAATCCATATCACTACGAACGA
GTTGTATCACCTGGAATTGATCTCTCAGGATTAACACTGCAGAGTAATGCTCCATCAAGTATGATGGTGA
AGGATGAATATGTGCATGACTTTGAGGGACAGCCATCGTTGTCCACTGAAGGACATTCAATTCAAACCAT
CCAGCATCCACCAAGTAATCGTGCATCGACAGAGACATACAGCACCCCAGCTCTGTTAGCCCCATCTGAG
TCTAATGCTACCAGCACTGCCAACTTTCCCAACATTCCTGTGGCTTCCACAAGTCAGCCTGCCAGTATAC
