[The description below was written by a language model from this plasmid's Addgene catalogue record.]
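Description:
pCEP4 Smad4 is a mammalian expression plasmid built on the commercial pCEP4 backbone (about 10.4 kb without insert), carrying human SMAD4 (also known as DPC4 or MADH4). The coding sequence was inserted by restriction cloning between HindIII at the 5′ end and BamHI at the 3′ end, with both sites retained, and it bears a double HA epitope tag at its N terminus, so the expressed protein can be detected or immunoprecipitated with anti-HA antibodies. The record does not explicitly name the promoter, but the listed CMV forward sequencing primer is consistent with the CMV immediate-early promoter that drives expression in pCEP4.

In bacteria the plasmid is maintained at high copy under ampicillin selection. In mammalian cells, transfectants are selected with hygromycin. The pCEP4 backbone is generally known as an episomal vector that carries the Epstein-Barr virus oriP and EBNA-1 elements, which allow extrachromosomal replication and retention in primate cells. No feature table accompanies this entry, so those elements are inferred from the backbone identity, not confirmed for this clone.

SMAD4 is the common mediator Smad of TGF-β family signalling and a tumour suppressor frequently lost in pancreatic and colorectal cancers. The construct is suited to transient or hygromycin-selected expression of tagged SMAD4, for example to restore the protein in SMAD4-deficient cell lines, to examine its effects on TGF-β-responsive transcription and growth, or to study its interactions with other Smad proteins. The associated publication concerns the human Mad-related genes.
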