Addgene plasmid #16483: pCEP4 Smad4
Depositing lab: Bert Vogelstein. Publication: Mad-related genes in the human. Riggins GJ, Thiagalingam S, Rozenblum E, Weinstein CL, Kern SE, Hamilton SR, Willson JK, Markowitz SD, Kinzler KW, Vogelstein B. Nat Genet. 1996 Jul . 13(3):347-9. 10.1038/ng0796-347 PubMed 8673135.
Backbone
  Vector backbone: pCEP4
  Backbone manufacturer: Invitrogen
  Backbone size w/o insert (bp): 10400
  Vector type: Mammalian Expression
  Selectable markers: Hygromycin
Growth in bacteria
  Bacterial resistance: Ampicillin, 100 μg/mL
  Growth temperature: 37°C
  Growth strain: DH5alpha
  Copy number: High Copy
Gene/Insert
  Gene/Insert name: Smad4
  Species: H. sapiens (human)
  Entrez Gene: SMAD4 (a.k.a. DPC4, JIP, MADH4, MYHRS)
  Tag / fusion protein: Double HA (N terminal on insert)
  Cloning method: Restriction Enzyme; 5′ cloning site HindIII (not destroyed); 3′ cloning site BamHI (not destroyed)
  Sequencing primers: 5′ CMV-F
Terms and licenses: Academic/Nonprofit Terms; Industry Terms: Not Available to Industry
How to cite: pCEP4 Smad4 was a gift from Bert Vogelstein (Addgene plasmid # 16483 ; http://n2t.net/addgene:16483 ; RRID:Addgene_16483)
